Addgene plasmid #212094: pCOLA-Spec-yibDp-Erv1p
Purpose: Expresses sulfydryl oxidase (Erv1p) after phosphate depletion
Depositing lab: Michael Lynch. Depositing organization: Duke University. Publication: Scalable, robust, high-throughput expression & purification of nanobodies enabled by 2-stage dynamic control. Hennigan JN, Menacho-Melgar R, Sarkar P, Golovsky M, Lynch MD. Metab Eng. 2024 Sep;85:116-130. doi: 10.1016/j.ymben.2024.07.012. Epub 2024 Jul 24. PubMed 39059674.
Backbone
  Vector backbone: pCOLA-Spec-EV (Addgene #212095)
  Backbone size w/o insert (bp): 1900
  Total vector size (bp): 2693
  Vector type: Bacterial Expression
Growth in bacteria
  Bacterial resistance: Spectinomycin, 50 μg/mL
  Growth temperature: 37°C
  Growth strain: DH5alpha
  Copy number: Low Copy
Gene/Insert
  Gene/Insert name: Sulfydryl oxidase (alt name: Erv1p)
  Species: S. cerevisiae (budding yeast)
  Insert size (bp): 573
  Entrez Gene: ERV1 (a.k.a. YGR029W)
  Promoter: yibDp
  Cloning method: Gibson Cloning
  Sequencing primers: 5′ GTGCGTAATTGTGCTGATCTCTT; 3′ AAGTTGGAACCTCTTACGTGC
Terms and licenses: Academic/Nonprofit Terms; Industry Terms: Not Available to Industry
Depositor comments: Please see our protocol for more information on using these plasmids: Two-Stage Dynamic Control Protocol for Cloning, Autoinduction, Autolysis, and Purification of Nanobodies from the E. coli Cytoplasm dx.doi.org/10.17504/protocols.io.j8nlk95d1v5r/v1
How to cite: pCOLA-Spec-yibDp-Erv1p was a gift from Michael Lynch (Addgene plasmid # 212094 ; http://n2t.net/addgene:212094 ; RRID:Addgene_212094)
