[The description below was written by a language model from this plasmid's Addgene catalogue record and pLannotate feature annotations shown in this document.]
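Description:
pCOLA-Spec-yibDp-Erv1p is a small (about 2.7 kb) low-copy bacterial expression plasmid built on the pCOLA-Spec-EV backbone for use in E. coli. It replicates from the ColA origin, which is compatible with other common origins and so lets the plasmid be maintained alongside additional plasmids in the same cell. Selection is by spectinomycin, conferred by an aadA (SmR) aminoglycoside adenylyltransferase gene that the feature table places downstream of a cat promoter. The annotation also picks up a short tetracycline-resistance fragment and a CAP binding site upstream of the insert. The fragment is far too short to be functional, and both hits are probably residual or incidental sequence rather than working parts.

The payload is the Saccharomyces cerevisiae ERV1 coding sequence, encoding Erv1p, an FAD-dependent sulfhydryl oxidase that catalyses disulfide bond formation. According to the catalogue entry it is driven by the yibD promoter (yibDp), which is not annotated in the feature table but presumably occupies the unannotated region just upstream of the ERV1 open reading frame. The stated purpose indicates that this promoter switches on after phosphate depletion, so Erv1p is produced without an added inducer once phosphate in the culture is exhausted. A T7Te early terminator follows the gene and separates it from the resistance cassette. No epitope or purification tag is recorded.

The plasmid belongs to a two-stage dynamic control system for autoinduced expression and purification of nanobodies from the E. coli cytoplasm. In that setting, Erv1p co-expressed from this compatible plasmid would plausibly support disulfide bond formation in the target protein, though the record does not spell out this role.
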