Features (pLannotate 1.2.2; 7 found; start..end, strand, type, name):
    180..815     -  rep_origin     ColA ori: Plasmids containing the ColA origin of replication can be propagated in E. coli cells that contain additional plasmids with compatible origins.
    900..964     -  CDS            TcR (fragment): tetracycline efflux protein; tet; confers resistance to tetracycline
    979..1000    -  protein_bind   CAP binding site: CAP binding activates transcription in the presence of cAMP. E. coli catabolite activator protein
   1165..1731    +  CDS            ERV1: ERV1_YEAST - Experimental evidence at protein level: Swiss-Prot protein existence level 1. FAD-dependent sulfhydryl oxidase that catalyzes disulfide bond formation. Required for the import and folding of small cysteine- containing proteins in the mitochondrial intermembrane space (IMS). Forms a redox cycle with MIA40 that involves a disulfide relay system. Important for maintaining the cysteine residues in MIA40 in an oxidized state. Reduced ERV1 is reoxidized by cytochrome c. Required for the maturation of cytoplasmic, but not of mitochondrial Fe/S proteins. From Saccharomyces cerevisiae (str
   1754..1781    +  terminator     T7Te terminator: phage T7 early transcription terminator
   1787..1877    +  promoter       cat promoter: promoter of the E. coli cat gene encoding chloramphenicol acetyltransferase
   1892..2683    +  CDS            SmR: aminoglycoside adenylyltransferase (Murphy, 1985); aadA; confers resistance to spectinomycin and streptomycin
>Addgene plasmid #212094 | pCOLA-Spec-yibDp-Erv1p | addgene full sequence | sequence record 419670 | Addgene NGS Result
AAGTGCCAGACGATGGAAGGACGCAATGAAGCTGGAGGATTGGCGTGGGAATCGTGCTTCTGTCTAAGCA
AGAATGCCTAGCGTACAGGGTGCACTTTGTAACGATTTGGGAGTCCAGAGACTCGCTGTTTTCGAAATTC
TCGGTCGCTACGCTCCGGGCGTGAGACTATGCAGCGCAGAAACGTCCTAGAAGATGCCAGGAGGATACTT
AGCAGAGAGACAATAAGGCCGGAGCGAAGCCGTTTTTCCATAGGCTCCGCCCCCCTGACGAACATCACGA
AATCTGACGCTCAAATCAGTGGTGGCGAAACCCGACAGGACTATAAAGATACCAGGCGTTTCCCCCTGAT
GGCTCCCTCTTGCGCTCTCCTGTTCCCGTCCTGCGGCGTCCGTGTTGTGGTGGAGGCTTTACCCAAATCA
CCACGTCCCGTTCCGTGTAGACAGTTCGCTCCAAGCTGGGCTGTGTGCAAGAACCCCCCGTTCAGCCCGA
CTGCTGCGCCTTATCCGGTAACTATCATCTTGAGTCCAACCCGGAAAGACACGACAAAACGCCACTGGCA
GCAGCCATTGGTAACTGAGAATTAGTGGATTTAGATATCGAGAGTCTTGAAGTGGTGGCCTAACAGAGGC
TACACTGAAAGGACAGTATTTGATATCTGCGCTCCACTAAAGCCAGTTACCAGGTTAAGCAGTTCCCCAA
CTGACTTAACCTTCGATCAAACCGCCTCCCCAGGCGGTTTTTTCGTTTACAGAGCAGGAGATTACGACGA
TCGTAAAAGGATCTCAAGAAGATCCTTTACGGATTCCCGACACCATCACTCTAGATTTCAGTGCAATTTA
TCTCTTCAAATGTAGCACCTGAAGTCAGCCCCATACGATATAAGTTGTAATTCTCATGTTAGTCATGCCC
CGCGCCCACCGGAAGGAGCTGACTGGGTTGAAGGCTCTCAAGGGCATCGGTCGAGATCCCGGTGCCTAAT
GAGTGAGCTAACTTACATTAATTGCGTGTGCGTAATTGTGCTGATCTCTTATATAGCTGCTCTCATTATC
TCTCTACCCTGAAGTGACTCTCTCACCTGTAAAAATAATATCTCACAGGCTTAATAGTTTCTTAATACAA
AGCCTGTAAAACGTCAGGATAACTTCTGTGTAGGAGGATAATCTATGAAGGCAATTGATAAGATGACCGA
CAATCCTCCTCAGGAAGGCTTGTCCGGGCGCAAAATCATCTATGATGAGGACGGGAAGCCGTGCCGTTCC
TGCAATACTTTGCTGGACTTCCAATACGTCACGGGTAAAATCTCGAATGGATTGAAGAATTTGTCTTCAA
ATGGAAAACTGGCAGGGACTGGGGCTCTTACGGGGGAGGCATCGGAACTTATGCCTGGTTCCCGCACTTA
TCGCAAAGTAGATCCACCTGATGTTGAGCAGCTTGGCCGTTCTTCGTGGACCTTGTTGCACTCTGTCGCC
GCGTCGTATCCAGCTCAGCCTACGGACCAACAGAAGGGCGAGATGAAACAGTTCCTGAACATCTTCTCGC
ACATTTACCCTTGCAACTGGTGCGCCAAGGACTTCGAGAAGTACATTCGCGAGAATGCGCCGCAAGTAGA
ATCCCGCGAAGAATTGGGACGTTGGATGTGTGAAGCACATAATAAGGTGAATAAGAAGTTACGCAAACCA
AAGTTCGACTGTAATTTCTGGGAAAAACGCTGGAAAGACGGGTGGGACGAGTAATGAGGATCCGAGTCAC
ACTGGCTCACCTTCGGGTGGGCCTTTCTGCGTTTATTGATCGGCACGTAAGAGGTTCCAACTTTCACCAT
AATGAAATAAGATCACTACCGGGCGTATTTTTTGAGTTATCGAGATTTTCAGGAGCTGGAAGGAAGTAAA
AATGAGGGAAGCGGTGATCGCCGAAGTATCGACTCAACTATCAGAGGTAGTTGGCGTCATCGAGCGCCAT
CTCGAACCGACGTTGCTGGCCGTACATTTGTACGGCTCCGCAGTGGATGGCGGCCTGAAGCCACACAGTG
ATATTGATTTGCTGGTTACGGTGACCGTAAGGCTTGATGAAACAACGCGGCGAGCTTTGATCAACGACCT
TTTGGAAACTTCGGCTTCCCCTGGAGAGAGCGAGATTCTCCGCGCTGTAGAAGTCACCATTGTTGTGCAC
GACGACATCATTCCGTGGCGTTATCCAGCTAAGCGCGAACTGCAATTTGGAGAATGGCAGCGCAATGACA
TTCTTGCAGGTATCTTCGAGCCAGCCACGATCGACATTGATCTGGCTATCTTGCTGACAAAAGCAAGAGA
ACATAGCGTTGCCTTGGTAGGTCCAGCGGCGGAGGAACTCTTTGATCCGGTTCCTGAACAGGATCTATTT
GAGGCGCTAAATGAAACCTTAACGCTATGGAACTCGCCGCCCGACTGGGCTGGCGATGAGCGAAATGTAG
TGCTTACGTTGTCCCGCATTTGGTACAGCGCAGTAACCGGCAAAATCGCGCCGAAGGATGTCGCTGCCGA
CTGGGCAATGGAGCGCCTGCCGGCCCAGTATCAGCCCGTCATACTTGAAGCTAGACAGGCTTATCTTGGA
CAAGAAGAAGATCGCTTGGCCTCGCGCGCAGATCAGTTGGAAGAATTTGTCCACTACGTGAAAGGCGAGA
TCACCAAGGTAGTCGGCAAATAATAGAAGCTTG
